Addgene plasmid #212435: pTwist-SARS-CoV-2 Spike-deltaC18 K417N (AAT) L452R (CGT)
Purpose: Encodes SARS-CoV-2 spike K417N, L452R for pseudovirus production
Depositing lab: Alejandro Balazs. Depositing organization: Massachusetts General Hospital. Publication: Ongoing evolution of SARS-CoV-2 drives escape from mRNA vaccine-induced humoral immunity. Roederer AL, Cao Y, Denis KS, Sheehan ML, Li CJ, Lam EC, Gregory DJ, Poznansky MC, Iafrate AJ, Canaday DH, Gravenstein S, Garcia-Beltran WF, Balazs AB. medRxiv [Preprint]. 2024 Mar 7:2024.03.05.24303815. doi: 10.1101/2024.03.05.24303815. PubMed 38496628.
Backbone
  Vector backbone: pTwist-CMV-BetaGlobin-WPRE-Neo
  Backbone manufacturer: Twist
  Vector type: Mammalian Expression
Growth in bacteria
  Bacterial resistance: Ampicillin, 100 μg/mL
  Growth temperature: 37°C
  Growth strain: DH5alpha
  Copy number: High Copy
Gene/Insert
  Gene/Insert name: SARS-CoV-2 Spike K417N, L452R
  Species: Severe acute respiratory syndrome coronavirus 2
  Mutation: K417N, L452R
  Entrez Gene: S (a.k.a. GU280_gp02, spike glycoprotein)
  Promoter: CAG
  Cloning method: Ligation Independent Cloning
Terms and licenses: Academic/Nonprofit Terms; Industry Terms: Not Available to Industry
Depositor comments: Please visit https://www.medrxiv.org/content/10.1101/2024.03.05.24303815v1 for medRxiv preprint.
How to cite: pTwist-SARS-CoV-2 Spike-deltaC18 K417N (AAT) L452R (CGT) was a gift from Alejandro Balazs (Addgene plasmid # 212435 ; http://n2t.net/addgene:212435 ; RRID:Addgene_212435)
