[The description below was written by a language model from this plasmid's Addgene catalogue record and pLannotate feature annotations shown in this document.]
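Description:
pTwist-SARS-CoV-2 Spike-deltaC18 K417N (AAT) L452R (CGT) is a mammalian expression plasmid of about 10.5 kb built on the commercial pTwist-CMV-BetaGlobin-WPRE-Neo backbone. It encodes the SARS-CoV-2 spike glycoprotein carrying the receptor-binding-domain substitutions K417N and L452R, with the codons used for each change noted in the name. The "deltaC18" designation indicates removal of the last 18 residues of the cytoplasmic tail, a truncation commonly used to improve spike incorporation into pseudotyped particles. This fits the annotated spike coding region of 3,765 nt, which is slightly shorter than full length. In bacteria the plasmid replicates from a high-copy ColE1/pUC-type origin and is selected with ampicillin through the AmpR β-lactamase gene.

The catalogue lists the promoter as CAG. The feature table, however, shows a CMV enhancer and CMV promoter elements followed by a truncated human β-globin intron upstream of the spike open reading frame, which matches the backbone name rather than a classical CAG arrangement. Downstream, a WPRE enhances transcript stability and expression, and an SV40 polyadenylation signal is annotated after it, although on the reverse strand. The expression unit is flanked by short β-globin insulator elements and by bacterial and T7 terminators that limit read-through. A separate cassette, consisting of the SV40 early promoter, neo and a bGH poly(A) signal, allows G418 selection in mammalian cells.

The stated purpose is pseudovirus production. The plasmid supplies the mutant spike as the envelope protein in producer cells, and the associated work concerns SARS-CoV-2 escape from vaccine-induced antibody responses. The record does not describe the packaging or reporter components used alongside it.
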