Features (pLannotate 1.2.2; 21 found; start..end, strand, type, name):
      1..3765    +  CDS            S: SPIKE_SARS2 - Experimental evidence at protein level: Swiss-Prot protein existence level 1. [Spike glycoprotein]: May down-regulate host tetherin (BST2) by lysosomal degradation, thereby counteracting its antiviral activity. From Severe acute respiratory syndrome coronavirus 2 (2019-nCoV) (SARS-CoV-2).
   3839..4427    +  misc_feature   WPRE: woodchuck hepatitis virus posttranscriptional regulatory element
   4480..4601    -  polyA_signal   SV40 poly(A) signal: SV40 polyadenylation signal
   4624..4693    -  CDS            large T antigen (fragment): large T antigen from SV40 (simian virus 40)
   4716..4762    +  terminator     T7 terminator: transcription terminator for bacteriophage T7 RNA polymerase
   4792..4928    +  terminator     rrnG terminator: transcription terminator from the E. coli ribosomal RNA rrnG operon (Albrechtsen et al., 1991)
   4973..5044    +  misc_feature   3' β-globin insulator: insulator downstream of the human β-globin locus (Farrell et al., 2002)
   5089..5285    +  promoter       SV40 promoter: SV40 early promoter
   5299..6090    +  CDS            neo: KKA2_KLEPN - Also known as kan, nptII. Experimental evidence at protein level: Swiss-Prot protein existence level 1. Resistance to kanamycin, neomycin, paromomycin, ribostamycin, butirosin and gentamicin B. From Klebsiella pneumoniae.
   6104..6328    +  polyA_signal   bGH poly(A) signal: bovine growth hormone polyadenylation signal
   6524..7112    -  rep_origin     ori: high-copy-number ColE1/pMB1/pBR322/pUC origin of replication
   7284..7348    -  CDS            bla(M) (fragment): β-lactamase lacking the signal sequence; bla(M); allows cytosolic expression of β-lactamase
   7858..8718    +  CDS            AmpR: β-lactamase; bla; confers resistance to ampicillin, carbenicillin, and related antibiotics
   8731..8867    +  terminator     rrnG terminator: transcription terminator from the E. coli ribosomal RNA rrnG operon (Albrechtsen et al., 1991)
   9019..9090    +  misc_feature   5' β-globin insulator: insulator upstream of the human β-globin locus (Farrell et al., 2002)
   9095..9141    -  terminator     T7 terminator: transcription terminator for bacteriophage T7 RNA polymerase
   9159..9207    -  polyA_signal   poly(A) signal: synthetic polyadenylation signal
   9288..9591    +  enhancer       CMV enhancer: human cytomegalovirus immediate early enhancer
   9664..9681    -  promoter       CMV promoter (fragment): human cytomegalovirus (CMV) immediate early promoter
   9744..9795    +  promoter       CMVd2 promoter: truncated human cytomegalovirus (CMV) immediate early promoter that yields moderately reduced expression relative to the full-length promoter
   9929..10404   +  intron         β-globin intron: internally truncated intron from human β-globin
>Addgene plasmid #212435 | pTwist-SARS-CoV-2 Spike-deltaC18 K417N (AAT) L452R (CGT) | addgene full sequence | sequence record 432773 | Addgene NGS Result
ATGTTTGTGTTCCTCGTTCTCCTGCCCCTCGTTTCTTCCCAATGCGTGAACCTCACAACTAGAACGCAGC
TCCCACCCGCTTACACGAACTCTTTTACTCGTGGAGTATACTATCCCGATAAAGTCTTTAGGTCCAGTGT
CCTTCATTCTACTCAAGACCTTTTCCTGCCATTCTTCTCAAATGTCACCTGGTTCCATGCTATCCACGTT
TCTGGCACCAACGGAACTAAACGATTTGATAATCCCGTCTTGCCATTTAACGATGGCGTATACTTTGCCT
CAACGGAGAAGTCCAACATTATCCGGGGATGGATATTTGGCACCACCCTGGACTCCAAGACACAGTCTCT
CCTCATTGTGAACAACGCCACCAATGTCGTCATCAAAGTCTGTGAATTTCAATTTTGTAACGATCCCTTT
CTCGGGGTTTATTATCATAAGAATAACAAGTCTTGGATGGAGTCAGAGTTCCGCGTTTACAGTTCCGCTA
ACAACTGTACTTTTGAGTACGTTTCCCAACCATTTCTCATGGATCTTGAAGGGAAGCAAGGCAACTTCAA
GAATCTCCGCGAATTTGTGTTTAAGAATATAGACGGCTACTTCAAAATTTATAGCAAGCATACCCCGATA
AATCTGGTTCGGGATCTCCCTCAAGGCTTCTCCGCGTTGGAACCCCTCGTGGACTTGCCGATTGGCATCA
ACATCACCCGGTTCCAAACCCTTCTTGCCCTTCATCGAAGCTACCTCACGCCTGGCGACAGTAGTAGTGG
TTGGACAGCGGGCGCAGCAGCCTACTATGTGGGATATTTGCAACCACGCACCTTTCTTCTCAAATATAAC
GAAAACGGAACAATTACCGATGCCGTAGACTGTGCCCTCGATCCCCTGTCCGAAACTAAATGCACACTCA
AGTCCTTCACAGTTGAGAAAGGCATATACCAAACCAGTAACTTCCGCGTCCAACCCACCGAATCCATTGT
TCGATTCCCTAACATCACCAATTTGTGTCCTTTCGGTGAAGTATTTAATGCCACTCGATTTGCATCAGTT
TATGCCTGGAATCGCAAGCGAATATCAAATTGTGTTGCAGATTATAGTGTCCTGTATAATAGCGCATCAT
TCAGCACTTTTAAGTGTTATGGGGTCAGCCCTACGAAATTGAATGACTTGTGTTTTACCAACGTTTACGC
AGATTCTTTCGTCATACGCGGCGACGAAGTCCGACAGATTGCACCGGGGCAAACCGGAAATATAGCAGAC
TATAATTATAAGTTGCCGGATGACTTCACCGGCTGCGTTATAGCATGGAACTCCAATAATCTCGATTCAA
AAGTCGGCGGCAACTATAATTATCGTTACCGCCTGTTTCGCAAGTCAAATCTGAAGCCCTTTGAACGTGA
CATCTCCACCGAAATTTATCAAGCTGGCAGCACCCCATGTAATGGAGTGGAAGGGTTTAACTGTTATTTT
CCCCTTCAATCATACGGATTTCAACCAACAAATGGGGTGGGCTATCAACCATATCGGGTGGTAGTCTTGA
GCTTTGAGCTGCTCCACGCACCGGCTACAGTTTGCGGACCGAAGAAAAGCACTAACCTGGTGAAGAATAA
ATGTGTGAACTTCAACTTTAATGGGCTCACCGGAACAGGGGTGCTGACAGAATCAAACAAGAAATTTCTC
CCTTTTCAACAATTTGGTAGAGACATTGCCGATACCACAGATGCCGTCCGCGATCCGCAAACACTGGAAA
TCCTCGATATAACACCCTGTAGCTTCGGCGGGGTCAGCGTGATAACTCCCGGAACGAACACATCCAACCA
AGTGGCTGTCCTGTATCAAGATGTCAACTGTACCGAAGTCCCTGTGGCGATACACGCCGACCAACTGACA
CCCACCTGGAGAGTCTACTCAACAGGTTCCAATGTCTTTCAAACTAGAGCGGGTTGTCTCATTGGCGCTG
AGCATGTCAATAATTCATACGAATGTGATATTCCTATTGGGGCAGGAATCTGTGCGTCTTATCAAACTCA
AACGAACTCACCACGGCGCGCTCGCTCAGTAGCCAGCCAGTCCATAATCGCCTATACCATGAGTCTCGGG
GCTGAGAACTCCGTGGCTTATTCAAACAATTCCATCGCAATCCCAACTAACTTTACCATTAGCGTTACCA
CGGAAATCTTGCCCGTCAGCATGACTAAGACGAGCGTAGACTGTACGATGTATATCTGTGGGGATTCCAC
CGAGTGTAGCAACCTCTTGCTTCAATACGGGTCTTTCTGTACTCAACTCAACCGAGCATTGACCGGAATT
GCGGTCGAACAAGACAAGAATACCCAAGAGGTGTTCGCACAAGTAAAGCAAATATACAAAACGCCGCCAA
TCAAAGATTTTGGCGGGTTTAATTTTAGCCAAATACTGCCAGACCCATCTAAGCCTTCAAAACGCAGCTT
TATCGAGGATCTGCTGTTCAACAAAGTTACGTTGGCTGACGCGGGTTTCATTAAGCAGTATGGGGATTGT
TTGGGAGACATTGCGGCCCGCGACCTTATCTGTGCTCAAAAATTCAATGGGTTGACAGTTCTGCCCCCTC
TGCTCACTGATGAGATGATTGCACAGTATACATCAGCATTGTTGGCAGGAACCATTACATCCGGCTGGAC
TTTTGGCGCGGGTGCGGCCCTTCAAATACCTTTCGCTATGCAAATGGCTTACAGATTCAATGGGATTGGT
GTCACGCAAAATGTATTGTATGAAAATCAGAAGCTGATCGCTAATCAATTTAACAGCGCGATTGGCAAGA
TCCAAGATTCACTGTCAAGCACAGCGTCCGCCCTCGGCAAACTCCAAGATGTTGTGAATCAAAACGCCCA
GGCCCTGAATACCCTCGTGAAGCAACTGAGTTCTAACTTCGGCGCAATCTCCAGCGTCCTCAACGACATA
TTGTCCAGACTTGATAAGGTGGAAGCCGAGGTGCAAATTGATCGGCTCATCACAGGCAGGCTCCAGTCAC
TCCAAACTTATGTGACACAACAGTTGATCCGGGCTGCTGAGATACGAGCAAGCGCCAACCTGGCCGCCAC
TAAAATGTCAGAGTGCGTGCTCGGGCAGTCCAAACGGGTTGACTTTTGTGGCAAGGGCTATCACTTGATG
TCCTTCCCCCAATCCGCCCCACATGGAGTGGTCTTTCTCCACGTCACTTATGTCCCTGCTCAAGAGAAGA
ACTTTACGACAGCTCCAGCAATCTGTCACGATGGCAAAGCGCACTTTCCCAGGGAAGGCGTTTTCGTCAG
TAATGGCACGCATTGGTTTGTGACCCAAAGGAATTTCTATGAACCCCAAATCATAACCACTGACAATACA
TTTGTCTCAGGCAACTGTGATGTGGTCATTGGGATCGTGAACAACACGGTATATGATCCCCTGCAACCCG
AGTTGGATAGCTTCAAAGAGGAATTGGATAAATACTTTAAGAATCATACTTCACCCGATGTTGATCTCGG
GGACATATCAGGAATAAATGCAAGTGTCGTCAACATTCAGAAAGAGATTGATCGCCTTAATGAGGTCGCC
AAGAACTTGAATGAATCTTTGATCGACTTGCAAGAACTGGGCAAATACGAACAATATATTAAATGGCCCT
GGTACATTTGGTTGGGCTTTATCGCCGGACTTATAGCTATCGTTATGGTCACAATTATGTTGTGCTGTAT
GACTAGCTGTTGTTCCTGCTTGAAAGGATGTTGCAGTTGCGGATCTTGTTGTAAATAAAGGATCCTCTAG
AAGTTGTCTCCTCCTGCACTGACTGACTGATACAATCGATTTCTGGATCCGCAGGCCTAATCAACCTCTG
GATTACAAAATTTGTGAAAGATTGACTGGTATTCTTAACTATGTTGCTCCTTTTACGCTATGTGGATACG
CTGCTTTAATGCCTTTGTATCATGCTATTGCTTCCCGTATGGCTTTCATTTTCTCCTCCTTGTATAAATC
CTGGTTGCTGTCTCTTTATGAGGAGTTGTGGCCCGTTGTCAGGCAACGTGGCGTGGTGTGCACTGTGTTT
GCTGACGCAACCCCCACTGGTTGGGGCATTGCCACCACCTGTCAGCTCCTTTCCGGGACTTTCGCTTTCC
CCCTCCCTATTGCCACGGCGGAACTCATCGCCGCCTGCCTTGCCCGCTGCTGGACAGGGGCTCGGCTGTT
GGGCACTGACAATTCCGTGGTGTTGTCGGGGAAGCTGACGTCCTTTCCATGGCTGCTCGCCTGTGTTGCC
ACCTGGATTCTGCGCGGGACGTCCTTCTGCTACGTCCCTTCGGCCCTCAATCCAGCGGACCTTCCTTCCC
GCGGCCTGCTGCCGGCTCTGCGGCCTCTTCCGCGTCTTCGCCTTCGCCCTCAGACGAGTCGGATCTCCCT
TTGGGCCGCCTCCCCGCCTGTCTAGCTTGACTGACTGAGATACAGCGTACCTTCAGCTCACAGACATGAT
AAGATACATTGATGAGTTTGGACAAACCACAACTAGAATGCAGTGAAAAAAATGCTTTATTTGTGAAATT
TGTGATGCTATTGCTTTATTTGTAACCATTATAAGCTGCAATAAACAAGTTAACAACAACAATTGCATTC
ATTTTATGTTTCAGGTTCAGGGGGAGGTGTGGGAGGTTTTTTAAAGCAAGTAAAACCTCTACAAATGTGG
TATTGGCCCATCTCTATCGGTATCGTAGCATAACCCCTTGGGGCCTCTAAACGGGTCTTGAGGGGTTTTT
TGTGCCCCTCGGGCCGGATTGCTATCTACCGGCATTGGCGCAGAAAAAAATGCCTGATGCGACGCTGCGC
GTCTTATACTCCCACATATGCCAGATTCAGCAACGGATACGGCTTCCCCAACTTGCCCACTTCCATACGT
GTCCTCCTTACCAGAAATTTATCCTTAAGGTCGTCAGCTATCCTGCAGGCGATCTCTCGATTTCGATCAA
GACATTCCTTTAATGGTCTTTTCTGGACACCACTAGGGGTCAGAAGTAGTTCATCAAACTTTCTTCCCTC
CCTAATCTCATTGGTTACCTTGGGCTATCGAAACTTAATTAAGCGATCTGCATCTCAATTAGTCAGCAAC
CATAGTCCCGCCCCTAACTCCGCCCATCCCGCCCCTAACTCCGCCCAGTTCCGCCCATTCTCCGCCCCAT
CGCTGACTAATTTTTTTTATTTATGCAGAGGCCGAGGCCGCCTCGGCCTCTGAGCTATTCCAGAAGTAGT
GAGGAGGCTTTTTTGGAGGCCTAGGCTTTTGCAAAGGAGGTAGCCAACATGATTGAACAAGATGGATTGC
ACGCAGGTTCTCCCGCCGCTTGGGTGGAGAGGCTATTCGGCTATGACTGGGCACAACAGACAATCGGCTG
CTCTGATGCCGCCGTGTTCCGGCTGTCAGCGCAGGGGCGCCCGGTTCTTTTTGTCAAGACCGACCTGTCC
GGTGCCCTGAATGAACTCCAGGACGAGGCAGCGCGGCTATCGTGGCTGGCCACGACGGGCGTTCCTTGCG
CAGCTGTGCTCGACGTTGTCACTGAAGCGGGAAGGGACTGGCTGCTATTGGGCGAAGTGCCGGGGCAGGA
TCTCCTGTCATCTCACCTTGCTCCTGCCGAGAAAGTATCCATCATGGCTGATGCAATGCGGCGGCTGCAT
ACGCTTGATCCGGCTACCTGCCCATTCGACCACCAAGCGAAACATCGCATCGAGCGAGCACGTACTCGGA
TGGAAGCCGGTCTTGTCGATCAGGATGATCTGGACGAAGAGCATCAGGGGCTCGCGCCAGCCGAACTGTT
CGCCAGGCTCAAGGCGCGGATGCCCGACGGCGAGGATCTCGTCGTGACCCACGGCGATGCCTGCTTGCCG
AATATCATGGTGGAAAATGGCCGCTTTTCTGGATTCATCGACTGTGGCCGGCTGGGTGTGGCGGACCGCT
ATCAGGACATAGCGTTGGCTACCCGTGATATTGCTGAAGAGCTTGGCGGCGAATGGGCTGACCGCTTCCT
CGTGCTTTACGGTATCGCCGCTCCCGATTCGCAGCGCATCGCCTTCTATCGCCTTCTTGACGAGTTCTTC
TAGTATGTAAGCCCTGTGCCTTCTAGTTGCCAGCCATCTGTTGTTTGCCCCTCCCCCGTGCCTTCCTTGA
CCCTGGAAGGTGCCACTCCCACTGTCCTTTCCTAATAAAATGAGGAAATTGCATCGCATTGTCTGAGTAG
GTGTCATTCTATTCTGGGGGGTGGGGTGGGGCAGGACAGCAAGGGGGAGGATTGGGAAGACAATAGCAGG
CATGCTGGGGATGCGGTGGGCTCTATGGTTAATTAACCAGTCAAGTCAGCTACTTGGCGAGATCGACTTG
TCTGGGTTTCGACTACGCTCAGAATTGCGTCAGTCAAGTTCGATCTGGTCCTTGCTATTGCACCCGTTCT
CCGATTACGAGTTTCATTTAAATCATGTGAGCAAAAGGCCAGCAAAAGGCCAGGAACCGTAAAAAGGCCG
CGTTGCTGGCGTTTTTCCATAGGCTCCGCCCCCCTGACGAGCATCACAAAAATCGACGCTCAAGTCAGAG
GTGGCGAAACCCGACAGGACTATAAAGATACCAGGCGTTTCCCCCTGGAAGCTCCCTCGTGCGCTCTCCT
GTTCCGACCCTGCCGCTTACCGGATACCTGTCCGCCTTTCTCCCTTCGGGAAGCGTGGCGCTTTCTCATA
GCTCACGCTGTAGGTATCTCAGTTCGGTGTAGGTCGTTCGCTCCAAGCTGGGCTGTGTGCACGAACCCCC
CGTTCAGCCCGACCGCTGCGCCTTATCCGGTAACTATCGTCTTGAGTCCAACCCGGTAAGACACGACTTA
TCGCCACTGGCAGCAGCCACTGGTAACAGGATTAGCAGAGCGAGGTATGTAGGCGGTGCTACAGAGTTCT
TGAAGTGGTGGCCTAACTACGGCTACACTAGAAGAACAGTATTTGGTATCTGCGCTCTGCTGAAGCCAGT
TACCTTCGGAAAAAGAGTTGGTAGCTCTTGATCCGGCAAACAAACCACCGCTGGTAGCGGTGGTTTTTTT
GTTTGCAAGCAGCAGATTACGCGCAGAAAAAAAGGATCTCAAGAAGATCCTTTGATCTTTTCTACGGGGT
CTGACGCTCAGTGGAACGAAAACTCACGTTAAGGGATTTTGGTCATGAGATTATCAAAAAGGATCTTCAC
CTAGATCCTTTTAAATTAAAAATGAAGTTTTAAATCAATCTAAAGTATATATGAGTAAACTTGGTCTGAC
AGTTACCAATGCTTAATCAGTGAGGCACCTATCTCAGCGATCTGTCTATTTCGTTCATCCATAGTTGCAT
TTAAATTTCCGAACTCTCCAAGGCCCTCGTCGGAAAATCTTCAAACCTTTCGTCCGATCCATCTTGCAGG
CTACCTCTCGAACGAACTATCGCAAGTCTCTTGGCCGGCCTTGCGCCTTGGCTATTGCTTGGCAGCGCCT
ATCGCCAGGTATTACTCCAATCCCGAATATCCGAGATCGGGATCACCCGAGAGAAGTTCAACCTACATCC
TCAATCCCGATCTATCCGAGATCCGAGGAATATCGAAATCGGGGCGCGCCTGGTGTACCGAGAACGATCC
TCTCAGTGCGAGTCTCGACGATCCATATCGTTGCTTGGCAGTCAGCCAGTCGGAATCCAGCTTGGGACCC
AGGAAGTCCAATCGTCAGATATTGTACTCAAGCCTGGTCACGGCAGCGTACCGATCTGTTTAAACCTAGA
TATTGATAGTCTGATCGGTCAACGTATAATCGAGTCCTAGCTTTTGCAAACATCTATCAAGAGACAGGAT
CAGCAGGAGGCTTTCGCATGAGTATTCAACATTTCCGTGTCGCCCTTATTCCCTTTTTTGCGGCATTTTG
CCTTCCTGTTTTTGCTCACCCAGAAACGCTGGTGAAAGTAAAAGATGCTGAAGATCAGTTGGGTGCGCGA
GTGGGTTACATCGAACTGGATCTCAACAGCGGTAAGATCCTTGAGAGTTTTCGCCCCGAAGAACGCTTTC
CAATGATGAGCACTTTTAAAGTTCTGCTATGTGGCGCGGTATTATCCCGTATTGACGCCGGGCAAGAGCA
ACTCGGTCGCCGCATACACTATTCTCAGAATGACTTGGTTGAGTATTCACCAGTCACAGAAAAGCATCTT
ACGGATGGCATGACAGTAAGAGAATTATGCAGTGCTGCCATAACCATGAGTGATAACACTGCGGCCAACT
TACTTCTGACAACGATTGGAGGACCGAAGGAGCTAACCGCTTTTTTGCACAACATGGGGGATCATGTAAC
TCGCCTTGATCGTTGGGAACCGGAGCTGAATGAAGCCATACCAAACGACGAGCGTGACACCACGATGCCT
GTAGCAATGGCAACAACCTTGCGTAAACTATTAACTGGCGAACTACTTACTCTAGCTTCCCGGCAACAGT
TGATAGACTGGATGGAGGCGGATAAAGTTGCAGGACCACTTCTGCGCTCGGCCCTTCCGGCTGGCTGGTT
TATTGCTGATAAATCTGGAGCCGGTGAGCGTGGGTCTCGCGGTATCATTGCAGCACTGGGGCCAGATGGT
AAGCCCTCCCGTATCGTAGTTATCTACACGACGGGGAGTCAGGCAACTATGGATGAACGAAATAGACAGA
TCGCTGAGATAGGTGCCTCACTGATTAAGCATTGGTAACCGATTCTAGGTGCATTGGCGCAGAAAAAAAT
GCCTGATGCGACGCTGCGCGTCTTATACTCCCACATATGCCAGATTCAGCAACGGATACGGCTTCCCCAA
CTTGCCCACTTCCATACGTGTCCTCCTTACCAGAAATTTATCCTTAAGATCCCGAATCGTTTAAACTCGA
CTCTGGCTCTATCGAATCTCCGTCGTTTCGAGCTTACGCGAACAGCCGTGGCGCTCATTTGCTCGTCGGG
CATCGAATCTCGTCAGCTATCGTCAGCTTACCTTTTTGGCAGCGATCGCGGCTCCCGACATCTTGGACCA
TTAGCTCCACAGGTATCTTCTTCCCTCTAGTGGTCATAACAGCAGCTTCAGCTACCTCTCAATTCAAAAA
ACCCCTCAAGACCCGTTTAGAGGCCCCAAGGGGTTATGCTATCAATCGTTGCGTTACACACACAAAAAAC
CAACACACATCCATCTTCGATGGATAGCGATTTTATTATCTAACTGCTGATCGAGTGTAGCCAGATCTAG
TAATCAATTACGGGGTCATTAGTTCATAGCCCATATATGGAGTTCCGCGTTACATAACTTACGGTAAATG
GCCCGCCTGGCTGACCGCCCAACGACCCCCGCCCATTGACGTCAATAATGACGTATGTTCCCATAGTAAC
GCCAATAGGGACTTTCCATTGACGTCAATGGGTGGAGTATTTACGGTAAACTGCCCACTTGGCAGTACAT
CAAGTGTATCATATGCCAAGTACGCCCCCTATTGACGTCAATGACGGTAAATGGCCCGCCTGGCATTATG
CCCAGTACATGACCTTATGGGACTTTCCTACTTGGCAGTACATCTACGTATTAGTCATCGCTATTACCAT
GCTGATGCGGTTTTGGCAGTACATCAATGGGCGTGGATAGCGGTTTGACTCACGGGGATTTCCAAGTCTC
CACCCCATTGACGTCAATGGGAGTTTGTTTTGGCACCAAAATCAACGGGACTTTCCAAAATGTCGTAACA
ACTCCGCCCCATTGACGCAAATGGGCGGTAGGCGTGTACGGTGGGAGGTCTATATAAGCAGAGCTGGTTT
AGTGAACCGTCAGATCGCCTGGAGACGCCATCCACGCTGTTTTGACCTCCATAGAAGACACCGGGACCGA
TCCAGCCTCCCCTCGAAGCTTACATGTGGTACCGAGCTCGGATCCTGAGAACTTCAGGGTGAGTCTATGG
GACCCTTGATGTTTTCTTTCCCCTTCTTTTCTATGGTTAAGTTCATGTCATAGGAAGGGGAGAAGTAACA
GGGTACACATATTGACCAAATCAGGGTAATTTTGCATTTGTAATTTTAAAAAATGCTTTCTTCTTTTAAT
ATACTTTTTTGTTTATCTTATTTCTAATACTTTCCCTAATCTCTTTCTTTCAGGGCAATAATGATACAAT
GTATCATGCCTCTTTGCACCATTCTAAAGAATAACAGTGATAATTTCTGGGTTAAGGCAATAGCAATATT
TCTGCATATAAATATTTCTGCATATAAATTGTAACTGATGTAAGAGGTTTCATATTGCTAATAGCAGCTA
CAATCCAGCTACCATTCTGCTTTTATTTTATGGTTGGGATAAGGCTGGATTATTCTGAGTCCAAGCTAGG
CCCTTTTGCTAATCATGTTCATACCTCTTATCTTCCTCCCACAGCTCCTGGGCAACGTGCTGGTCTGTGT
GCTGGCCCATCACTTTGGCAAAGGCGGCCGCC
